>Addgene plasmid #143759 | TFORF1093 | addgene full sequence | sequence record 392317 | Addgene NGS Result
TTAATGTAGTCTTATGCAATACTCTTGTAGTCTTGCAACATGGTAACGATGAGTTAGCAACATGCCTTAC
AAGGAGAGAAAAAGCACCGTGCATGCCGATTGGTGGAAGTAAGGTGGTACGATCGTGCCTTATTAGGAAG
GCAACAGACGGGTCTGACATGGATTGGACGAACCACTGAATTGCCGCATTGCAGAGATATTGTATTTAAG
TGCCTAGCTCGATACATAAACGGGTCTCTCTGGTTAGACCAGATCTGAGCCTGGGAGCTCTCTGGCTAAC
TAGGGAACCCACTGCTTAAGCCTCAATAAAGCTTGCCTTGAGTGCTTCAAGTAGTGTGTGCCCGTCTGTT
GTGTGACTCTGGTAACTAGAGATCCCTCAGACCCTTTTAGTCAGTGTGGAAAATCTCTAGCAGTGGCGCC
CGAACAGGGACTTGAAAGCGAAAGGGAAACCAGAGGAGCTCTCTCGACGCAGGACTCGGCTTGCTGAAGC
GCGCACGGCAAGAGGCGAGGGGCGGCGACTGGTGAGTACGCCAAAAATTTTGACTAGCGGAGGCTAGAAG
GAGAGAGATGGGTGCGAGAGCGTCAGTATTAAGCGGGGGAGAATTAGATCGCGATGGGAAAAAATTCGGT
TAAGGCCAGGGGGAAAGAAAAAATATAAATTAAAACATATAGTATGGGCAAGCAGGGAGCTAGAACGATT
CGCAGTTAATCCTGGCCTGTTAGAAACATCAGAAGGCTGTAGACAAATACTGGGACAGCTACAACCATCC
CTTCAGACAGGATCAGAAGAACTTAGATCATTATATAATACAGTAGCAACCCTCTATTGTGTGCATCAAA
GGATAGAGATAAAAGACACCAAGGAAGCTTTAGACAAGATAGAGGAAGAGCAAAACAAAAGTAAGACCAC
CGCACAGCAAGCGGCCGCTGATCTTCAGACCTGGAGGAGGAGATATGAGGGACAATTGGAGAAGTGAATT
ATATAAATATAAAGTAGTAAAAATTGAACCATTAGGAGTAGCACCCACCAAGGCAAAGAGAAGAGTGGTG
CAGAGAGAAAAAAGAGCAGTGGGAATAGGAGCTTTGTTCCTTGGGTTCTTGGGAGCAGCAGGAAGCACTA
TGGGCGCAGCGTCAATGACGCTGACGGTACAGGCCAGACAATTATTGTCTGGTATAGTGCAGCAGCAGAA
CAATTTGCTGAGGGCTATTGAGGCGCAACAGCATCTGTTGCAACTCACAGTCTGGGGCATCAAGCAGCTC
CAGGCAAGAATCCTGGCTGTGGAAAGATACCTAAAGGATCAACAGCTCCTGGGGATTTGGGGTTGCTCTG
GAAAACTCATTTGCACCACTGCTGTGCCTTGGAATGCTAGTTGGAGTAATAAATCTCTGGAACAGATTTG
GAATCACACGACCTGGATGGAGTGGGACAGAGAAATTAACAATTACACAAGCTTAATACACTCCTTAATT
GAAGAATCGCAAAACCAGCAAGAAAAGAATGAACAAGAATTATTGGAATTAGATAAATGGGCAAGTTTGT
GGAATTGGTTTAACATAACAAATTGGCTGTGGTATATAAAATTATTCATAATGATAGTAGGAGGCTTGGT
AGGTTTAAGAATAGTTTTTGCTGTACTTTCTATAGTGAATAGAGTTAGGCAGGGATATTCACCATTATCG
TTTCAGACCCACCTCCCAACCCCGAGGGGACCCATGCATTGCATCTCAATTAGTCAGCAACCAGGTGTGG
AAAGTCCCCAGGCTCCCCAGCAGGCAGAAGTATGCAAAGCATGCGTCTCAATTAGTCAGCAACCATAGTC
CCGCCCCTAACTCCGCCCATCCCGCCCCTAACTCCGCCCAGTTCCGCCCATTCTCCGCCCCATGGCTGAC
TAATTTTTTTTATTTATGCAGAGGCCGAGGCCGCCTCGGCCTCTGAGCTATTCCAGAAGTAGTGAGGAGG
CTTTTTTGGAGGCCTAGGCTTTTGCAAAAAGCTTTCTAGAGGTACCACCGGAGCTTACCATGACCGAGTA
CAAGCCCACGGTGCGCCTCGCCACCCGCGACGACGTCCCCAGGGCCGTACGCACCCTCGCCGCCGCGTTC
GCCGACTACCCCGCCACGCGCCACACCGTCGATCCGGACCGCCACATCGAGCGGGTCACCGAGCTGCAAG
AACTCTTCCTCACGCGCGTCGGGCTCGACATCGGCAAGGTGTGGGTCGCGGACGACGGCGCCGCCGTGGC
GGTCTGGACCACGCCGGAGAGCGTCGAAGCGGGGGCGGTGTTCGCCGAGATCGGCCCGCGCATGGCCGAG
TTGAGCGGTTCCCGGCTGGCCGCGCAGCAACAGATGGAAGGCCTCCTGGCGCCGCACCGGCCCAAGGAGC
CCGCGTGGTTCCTGGCCACCGTCGGCGTCTCGCCCGACCACCAGGGCAAGGGTCTGGGCAGCGCCGTCGT
GCTCCCCGGAGTGGAGGCGGCCGAGCGCGCCGGGGTGCCCGCCTTCCTGGAGACCTCCGCGCCCCGCAAC
CTCCCCTTCTACGAGCGGCTCGGCTTCACCGTCACCGCCGACGTCGAGGTGCCCGAAGGACCGCGCACCT
GGTGCATGACCCGCAAGCCCGGTGCCAGTTAACGAATTCTAGATCTTGAGACAAATGGCAGTATTCATCC
ACAATTTTAAAAGAAAAGGGGGGATTGGGGGGTACAGTGCAGGGGAAAGAATAGTAGACATAATAGCAAC
AGACATACAAACTAAAGAATTACAAAAACAAATTACAAAAATTCAAAATTTTCGGGTTTATTACAGGGAC
AGCAGAGATCCACTTTGGCGCCGGCTCGAGGCCTGCAGGTGCAAAGATGGATAAAGTTTTAAACAGAGAG
GAATCTTTGCAGCTAATGGACCTTCTAGGTCTTGAAAGGAGTGGGAATTGGCTCCGGTGCCCGTCAGTGG
GCAGAGCGCACATCGCCCACAGTCCCCGAGAAGTTGGGGGGAGGGGTCGGCAATTGAACCGGTGCCTAGA
GAAGGTGGCGCGGGGTAAACTGGGAAAGTGATGTCGTGTACTGGCTCCGCCTTTTTCCCGAGGGTGGGGG
AGAACCGTATATAAGTGCAGTAGTCGCCGTGAACGTTCTTTTTCGCAACGGGTTTGCCGCCAGAACACAG
GTAAGTGCCGTGTGTGGTTCCCGCGGGCCTGGCCTCTTTACGGGTTATGGCCCTTGCGTGCCTTGAATTA
CTTCCACCTGGCTGCAGTACGTGATTCTTGATCCCGAGCTTCGGGTTGGAAGTGGGTGGGAGAGTTCGAG
GCCTTGCGCTTAAGGAGCCCCTTCGCCTCGTGCTTGAGTTGAGGCCTGGCCTGGGCGCTGGGGCCGCCGC
GTGCGAATCTGGTGGCACCTTCGCGCCTGTCTCGCTGCTTTCGATAAGTCTCTAGCCATTTAAAATTTTT
GATGACCTGCTGCGACGCTTTTTTTCTGGCAAGATAGTCTTGTAAATGCGGGCCAAGATCTGCACACTGG
TATTTCGGTTTTTGGGGCCGCGGGCGGCGACGGGGCCCGTGCGTCCCAGCGCACATGTTCGGCGAGGCGG
GGCCTGCGAGCGCGGCCACCGAGAATCGGACGGGGGTAGTCTCAAGCTGGCCGGCCTGCTCTGGTGCCTG
GCCTCGCGCCGCCGTGTATCGCCCCGCCCTGGGCGGCAAGGCTGGCCCGGTCGGCACCAGTTGCGTGAGC
GGAAAGATGGCCGCTTCCCGGCCCTGCTGCAGGGAGCTCAAAATGGAGGACGCGGCGCTCGGGAGAGCGG
GCGGGTGAGTCACCCACACAAAGGAAAAGGGCCTTTCCGTCCTCAGCCGTCGCTTCATGTGACTCCACGG
AGTACCGGGCGCCGTCCAGGCACCTCGATTAGTTCTCGAGCTTTTGGAGTACGTCGTCTTTAGGTTGGGG
GGAGGGGTTTTATGCGATGGAGTTTCCCCACACTGAGTGGGTGGAGACTGAAGTTAGGCCAGCTTGGCAC
TTGATGTAATTCTCCTTGGAATTTGCCCTTTTTGAGTTTGGATCTTGGTTCATTCTCAAGCCTCAGACAG
TGGTTCAAAGTTTTTTTCTTCCATTTCAGGTGTCGTGAGGCTAGCACCGCCACCATGGAGATGCAATCCT
ATTATGCCAAGCTTTTGGGGGAGCTGAATGAACAGAGAAAGAGGGACTTTTTCTGTGACTGCAGCATCAT
TGTGGAAGGGCGGATCTTCAAGGCCCACAGGAACATTTTGTTTGCTAACAGCGGCTACTTCCGAGCCCTG
CTCATTCACTATATCCAGGACAGCGGGCGGCATAGCACCGCCTCCTTGGACATTGTCACCTCTGATGCCT
TCTCCATCATCTTAGATTTCCTCTATTCTGGGAAGTTGGATTTGTGTGGGGAGAATGTGATTGAAGTGAT
GTCGGCTGCCAGCTACCTGCAGATGAATGACGTGGTGAACTTCTGCAAGACATACATTAGGTCATCCCTC
GACATTTGCCGAAAGATGGAGAAGGAGGCTGCTGTGGCTGCAGCAGTGGCGGCGGCAGCGGCGGCGGCTG
CAGCGGCGGCAGCAGCGGCGGCTCATCAGGTTGACAGTGAAAGCCCCAGTTCAGGCCGGGAGGGGACCTC
CTGTGGTACCAAGAGCTTGGTCTCCTCTCCAGCCGAGGGAGAAAAGAGCGTGGAGTGCCTGAGAGAGTCC
CCTTGCGGTGACTGCGGAGACTGCCACCCCTTGGAACTGGTGGTGAGAGACAGCCTTGGCGGTGGCTCGG
CTGACAGCAACCTCTCTACTCCACCCAAACGGATAGAGCCCAAGGTGGAATTTGATGCTGATGAAGTGGA
GGTGGACGTTGGTGAACAGCTGCAGCAGTATGCTGCCCCGCTGAACCTGGCCCACGTGGAGGAGGCCTTG
CCAAGCGGCCAGGCGGTTGACTTGGCTTACAGCAACTACCACGTGAAGCAGTTCCTGGAGGCGCTCTTGC
GCAACAGCGCTGCCCCGAGCAAGGATGATGCAGACCATCACTTTTCTAGGAGTTTGGAAGGAAGACCAGA
AGGTGCAGGAGTAGCCATGAGTTCCATGATGGATGTCCAGGCTGACTGGTATGGAGAGGACTCAGGTGAT
GTGCTGGTGGTCCCCATCAAGCTCCACAAGTGTCCTTTCTGCCCTTACACTGCCAAACAGAAGGGCATCC
TCAAGCGGCACATCCGTTCACACACAGGCGAGCGGCCCTACCCCTGTGAGACCTGCGGCAAGAGGTTCAC
TCGACAAGAGCACCTGCGGAGCCACGCACTGAGTGTCCACAGATCCAACCGTCCAATCATCTGCAAGGGC
TGCAGGAGAACATTCACGAGTCACCTGTCCCAGGGGCTGCGGCGCTTCGGGCTGTGTGACAGCTGCACCT
GCGTTACAGACACACCCGATGATGATGATGATTTGATGCCCATCAACCTTAGCTTGGTGGAGGCTTCATC
TGAAAGCCAAGAAAAGAGCGACACAGACAATGACTGGCCAATCTATGTGGAGTCGGGTGAGGAAAATGAC
CCTGCTGGAGATGATTCTGATGACAAACCACAAATTCAGCCTAACTTATCAGACCGAGAGACACTTACGT
AGTAATGAACTAGTCCGTAACTTGAAAGTATTTCGATTTCTTGGCTTTATATATCTTGTGGAAAGGACGA
TGCACCGTACGTGTTGCCCACCTAACGCGTTAAGTCGACAATCAACCTCTGGATTACAAAATTTGTGAAA
GATTGACTGGTATTCTTAACTATGTTGCTCCTTTTACGCTATGTGGATACGCTGCTTTAATGCCTTTGTA
TCATGCTATTGCTTCCCGTATGGCTTTCATTTTCTCCTCCTTGTATAAATCCTGGTTGCTGTCTCTTTAT
GAGGAGTTGTGGCCCGTTGTCAGGCAACGTGGCGTGGTGTGCACTGTGTTTGCTGACGCAACCCCCACTG
GTTGGGGCATTGCCACCACCTGTCAGCTCCTTTCCGGGACTTTCGCTTTCCCCCTCCCTATTGCCACGGC
GGAACTCATCGCCGCCTGCCTTGCCCGCTGCTGGACAGGGGCTCGGCTGTTGGGCACTGACAATTCCGTG
GTGTTGTCGGGGAAATCATCGTCCTTTCCTTGGCTGCTCGCCTGTGTTGCCACCTGGATTCTGCGCGGGA
CGTCCTTCTGCTACGTCCCTTCGGCCCTCAATCCAGCGGACCTTCCTTCCCGCGGCCTGCTGCCGGCTCT
GCGGCCTCTTCCGCGTCTTCGCCTTCGCCCTCAGACGAGTCGGATCTCCCTTTGGGCCGCCTCCCCGCGT
CGACTTTAAGACCAATGACTTACAAGGCAGCTGTAGATCTTAGCCACTTTTTAAAAGAAAAGGGGGGACT
GGAAGGGCTAATTCACTCCCAACGAAGACAAGATCTGCTTTTTGCTTGTACTGGGTCTCTCTGGTTAGAC
CAGATCTGAGCCTGGGAGCTCTCTGGCTAACTAGGGAACCCACTGCTTAAGCCTCAATAAAGCTTGCCTT
GAGTGCTTCAAGTAGTGTGTGCCCGTCTGTTGTGTGACTCTGGTAACTAGAGATCCCTCAGACCCTTTTA
GTCAGTGTGGAAAATCTCTAGCAGTACGTATAGTAGTTCATGTCATCTTATTATTCAGTATTTATAACTT
GCAAAGAAATGAATATCAGAGAGTGAGAGGAACTTGTTTATTGCAGCTTATAATGGTTACAAATAAAGCA
ATAGCATCACAAATTTCACAAATAAAGCATTTTTTTCACTGCATTCTAGTTGTGGTTTGTCCAAACTCAT
CAATGTATCTTATCATGTCTGGCTCTAGCTATCCCGCCCCTAACTCCGCCCATCCCGCCCCTAACTCCGC
CCAGTTCCGCCCATTCTCCGCCCCATGGCTGACTAATTTTTTTTATTTATGCAGAGGCCGAGGCCGCCTC
GGCCTCTGAGCTATTCCAGAAGTAGTGAGGAGGCTTTTTTGGAGGCCTAGGGACGTACCCAATTCGCCCT
ATAGTGAGTCGTATTACGCGCGCTCACTGGCCGTCGTTTTACAACGTCGTGACTGGGAAAACCCTGGCGT
TACCCAACTTAATCGCCTTGCAGCACATCCCCCTTTCGCCAGCTGGCGTAATAGCGAAGAGGCCCGCACC
GATCGCCCTTCCCAACAGTTGCGCAGCCTGAATGGCGAATGGG
[124 nt withheld, positions 7184-7307]
C
[91 nt withheld, positions 7309-7399]
A
[49 nt withheld, positions 7401-7449]
CCTTTGACGTTGGAGTCCACGTTCTTT
[37 nt withheld, positions 7477-7513]
ACCCTATCTCGGTCTATTCTTTTGATTTATAAGGGATTTTGCCGATTTCGGCCTATTGGTTAAAAAATGA
GCTGATTTAACAAAAATTTAACGCGAATTTTAACAAAATATTAACGCTTACAATTTAGGTGGCACTTTTC
GGGGAAATGTGCGCGGAACCCCTATTTGTTTATTTTTCTAAATACATTCAAATATGTATCCGCTCATGAG
ACAATAACCCTGATAAATGCTTCAATAATATTGAAAAAGGAAGAGTATGAGTATTCAACATTTCCGTGTC
GCCCTTATTCCCTTTTTTGCGGCATTTTGCCTTCCTGTTTTTGCTCACCCAGAAACGCTGGTGAAAGTAA
AAGATGCTGAAGATCAGTTGGGTGCACGAGTGGGTTACATCGAACTGGATCTCAACAGCGGTAAGATCCT
TGAGAGTTTTCGCCCCGAAGAACGTTTTCCAATGATGAGCACTTTTAAAGTTCTGCTATGTGGCGCGGTA
TTATCCCGTATTGACGCCGGGCAAGAGCAACTCGGTCGCCGCATACACTATTCTCAGAATGACTTGGTTG
AGTACTCACCAGTCACAGAAAAGCATCTTACGGATGGCATGACAGTAAGAGAATTATGCAGTGCTGCCAT
AACCATGAGTGATAACACTGCGGCCAACTTACTTCTGACAACGATCGGAGGACCGAAGGAGCTAACCGCT
TTTTTGCACAACATGGGGGATCATGTAACTCGCCTTGATCGTTGGGAACCGGAGCTGAATGAAGCCATAC
CAAACGACGAGCGTGACACCACGATGCCTGTAGCAATGGCAACAACGTTGCGCAAACTATTAACTGGCGA
ACTACTTACTCTAGCTTCCCGGCAACAATTAATAGACTGGATGGAGGCGGATAAAGTTGCAGGACCACTT
CTGCGCTCGGCCCTTCCGGCTGGCTGGTTTATTGCTGATAAATCTGGAGCCGGTGAGCGTGGGTCTCGCG
GTATCATTGCAGCACTGGGGCCAGATGGTAAGCCCTCCCGTATCGTAGTTATCTACACGACGGGGAGTCA
GGCAACTATGGATGAACGAAATAGACAGATCGCTGAGATAGGTGCCTCACTGATTAAGCATTGGTAACTG
TCAGACCAAGTTTACTCATATATACTTTAGATTGATTTAAAACTTCATTTTTAATTTAAAAGGATCTAGG
TGAAGATCCTTTTTGATAATCTCATGACCAAAATCCCTTAACGTGAGTTTTCGTTCCACTGAGCGTCAGA
CCCCGTAGAAAAGATCAAAGGATCTTCTTGAGATCCTTTTTTTCTGCGCGTAATCTGCTGCTTGCAAACA
AAAAAACCACCGCTACCAGCGGTGGTTTGTTTGCCGGATCAAGAGCTACCAACTCTTTTTCCGAAGGTAA
CTGGCTTCAGCAGAGCGCAGATACCAAATACTGTTCTTCTAGTGTAGCCGTAGTTAGGCCACCACTTCAA
GAACTCTGTAGCACCGCCTACATACCTCGCTCTGCTAATCCTGTTACCAGTGGCTGCTGCCAGTGGCGAT
AAGTCGTGTCTTACCGGGTTGGACTCAAGACGATAGTTACCGGATAAGGCGCAGCGGTCGGGCTGAACGG
GGGGTTCGTGCACACAGCCCAGCTTGGAGCGAACGACCTACACCGAACTGAGATACCTACAGCGTGAGCT
ATGAGAAAGCGCCACGCTTCCCGAAGGGAGAAAGGCGGACAGGTATCCGGTAAGCGGCAGGGTCGGAACA
GGAGAGCGCACGAGGGAGCTTCCAGGGGGAAACGCCTGGTATCTTTATAGTCCTGTCGGGTTTCGCCACC
TCTGACTTGAGCGTCGATTTTTGTGATGCTCGTCAGGGGGGCGGAGCCTATGGAAAAACGCCAGCAACGC
GGCCTTTTTACGGTTCCTGGCCTTTTGCTGGCCTTTTGCTCACATGTTCTTTCCTGCGTTATCCCCTGAT
TCTGTGGATAACCGTATTACCGCCTTTGAGTGAGCTGATACCGCTCGCCGCAGCCGAACGACCGAGCGCA
GCGAGTCAGTGAGCGAGGAAGCGGAAGAGCGCCCAATACGCAAACCGCCTCTCCCCGCGCGTTGGCCGAT
TCATTAATGCAGCTGGCACGACAGGTTTCCCGACTGGAAAGCGGGCAGTGAGCGCAACGCAATTAATGTG
AGTTAGCTCACTCATTAGGCACCCCAGGCTTTACACTTTATGCTTCCGGCTCGTATGTTGTGTGGAATTG
TGAGCGGATAACAATTTCACACAGGAAACAGCTATGACCATGATTACGCCAAGCGCGCAATTAACCCTCA
CTAAAGGGAACAAAAGCTGGAGCTGCAAGC
Features (pLannotate 1.2.2; 31 found; start..end, strand, type, name):
      5..231     +  promoter       RSV promoter: Rous sarcoma virus enhancer/promoter
    232..412     +  LTR            5' LTR (truncated): truncated 5' long terminal repeat (LTR) from HIV-1
    459..584     +  misc_feature   HIV-1 Ψ: packaging signal of human immunodeficiency virus type 1
    568..931     +  CDS            HIV-1 gag (fragment): gag protein from human immunodeficiency virus 1; gag
   1077..1310    +  misc_feature   RRE: The Rev response element (RRE) of HIV-1 allows for Rev-dependent mRNA export from the nucleus to the cytoplasm.
   1687..1713    +  CDS            Rev (fragment): human immunodeficiency virus 1 (HIV-1) Rev protein; rev; enhances nuclear export of unspliced and incompletely spliced viral mRNAs
   1720..1743    +  promoter       SV40 promoter (fragment): SV40 early promoter
   1744..1815    +  promoter       SV40 promoter (fragment): SV40 enhancer and early promoter
   1839..1974    +  rep_origin     SV40 ori: SV40 origin of replication
   2020..2616    +  CDS            PuroR (fragment): puromycin N-acetyltransferase; pac from Streptomyces; confers resistance to puromycin
   2665..2782    +  misc_feature   cPPT/CTS: central polypurine tract and central termination sequence of HIV-1
   2847..2913    +  CDS            small t antigen (fragment): SV40 (simian virus 40) small t antigen
   2920..4098    +  promoter       EF-1α promoter: strong constitutive promoter for human elongation factor EF-1α
   4115..5599    +  CDS            ZBTB8B: ZBT8B_HUMAN - Experimental evidence at protein level: Swiss-Prot protein existence level 1. May be involved in transcriptional regulation. From Homo sapiens (Human).
   5615..5668    +  promoter       U6 promoter (fragment): RNA polymerase III promoter for human U6 snRNA
   5710..6298    +  misc_feature   WPRE: woodchuck hepatitis virus posttranscriptional regulatory element
   6349..6368    +  misc_feature   cPPT/CTS (fragment): central polypurine tract and central termination sequence of HIV-1
   6370..6603    +  LTR            3' LTR (ΔU3): self-inactivating 3' long terminal repeat (LTR) from HIV-1
   6681..6802    +  polyA_signal   SV40 poly(A) signal: SV40 polyadenylation signal
   6842..6977    +  rep_origin     SV40 ori: SV40 origin of replication
   6998..7016    -  promoter       T7 promoter: promoter for bacteriophage T7 RNA polymerase
   7024..7179    +  CDS            lacZα (fragment): LacZα fragment of β-galactosidase; lacZ fragment
   7184..7612    +  rep_origin     f1 ori (sequence partly withheld): f1 bacteriophage origin of replication; arrow indicates direction of (+) strand synthesis
   7665..7769    +  promoter       AmpR promoter: bla
   7770..8630    +  CDS            AmpR: β-lactamase; bla; confers resistance to ampicillin, carbenicillin, and related antibiotics
   8801..9389    +  rep_origin     ori: high-copy-number ColE1/pMB1/pBR322/pUC origin of replication
   9572..9664    +  CDS            lacI (fragment): lac repressor; lacI; The lac repressor binds to the lac operator to inhibit transcription in E. coli. This inhibition can be relieved by adding lactose or isopropyl-β-D-thiogalactopyranoside (IPTG).
   9677..9698    +  protein_bind   CAP binding site: CAP binding activates transcription in the presence of cAMP. E. coli catabolite activator protein
   9713..9743    +  promoter       lac promoter: promoter for the E. coli lac operon
   9751..9767    +  protein_bind   lac operator: The lac repressor binds to the lac operator to inhibit transcription in E. coli. This inhibition can be relieved by adding lactose or isopropyl-β-D-thiogalactopyranoside (IPTG). lac repressor encoded by lacI
   9812..9830    +  promoter       T3 promoter: promoter for bacteriophage T3 RNA polymerase
