[The description below was written by a language model from this plasmid's Addgene catalogue record and pLannotate feature annotations shown in this document.]
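Description:
TFORF1093 is a third-generation-style, self-inactivating lentiviral expression plasmid built on the pLX_TRC317 backbone and carrying the human transcription factor ORF ZBTB8B, a zinc finger and BTB domain protein thought to act in transcriptional regulation. It belongs to a barcoded transcription factor ORF collection in which each clone bears a unique 24-bp barcode, so that the overexpressed factor can be identified in pooled screens. In bacteria the plasmid is maintained through a high-copy ColE1/pUC-type origin and selected with ampicillin via β-lactamase. An f1 origin and remnants of a lac/lacZα cloning region with T7 and T3 promoters are also present in the backbone. The depositor notes that the plasmid can recombine, as is common for LTR-containing vectors, and that the ORF portion was synthesized.

The viral genome is transcribed from an RSV promoter fused to a truncated HIV-1 5' LTR, followed by the Ψ packaging signal with a gag fragment, and the RRE for Rev-dependent nuclear export. It ends in a ΔU3 3' LTR, which inactivates LTR promoter activity after integration, with an SV40 polyadenylation signal downstream. Within the genome, an SV40 early promoter/origin region drives puromycin N-acetyltransferase for selection of transduced mammalian cells. This is followed by the cPPT/CTS element, which aids nuclear import. The strong constitutive EF-1α promoter then drives the ZBTB8B coding sequence, and a WPRE downstream enhances transcript stability and expression. The feature table does not annotate the barcode itself. A short U6 promoter fragment lies between the ORF and the WPRE, but the record does not say whether this relates to the barcode. The construct is intended for producing lentivirus to overexpress ZBTB8B, individually or in pooled directed-differentiation screens.
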