Addgene plasmid #143759: TFORF1093
Purpose: Lentiviral vector for overexpressing transcription factor ORFs with unique 24-bp barcodes. Barcodes facilitate identification of transcription factors in pooled screens.
Depositing lab: Feng Zhang. Depositing organization: Broad Institute. Publication: A transcription factor atlas of directed differentiation. Joung J, Ma S, Tay T, Geiger-Schuller KR, Kirchgatterer PC, Verdine VK, Guo B, Arias-Garcia MA, Allen WE, Singh A, Kuksenko O, Abudayyeh OO, Gootenberg JS, Fu Z, Macrae RK, Buenrostro JD, Regev A, Zhang F. Cell. 2023 Jan 5;186(1):209-229.e26. doi: 10.1016/j.cell.2022.11.026. PubMed 36608654.
Backbone
  Vector backbone: pLX_TRC317
  Backbone manufacturer: Broad Institute Genetic Perturbation Platform
  Backbone size w/o insert (bp): 8264
  Vector type: Mammalian Expression, Lentiviral
  Selectable markers: Puromycin
Growth in bacteria
  Bacterial resistance: Ampicillin, 100 μg/mL
  Growth temperature: 37°C
  Growth strain: NEB Stable
  Copy number: High Copy
Gene/Insert
  Gene/Insert name: ZBTB8B
  Species: H. sapiens (human)
  Insert size (bp): 1589
  Entrez Gene: ZBTB8B (a.k.a. ZNF916B, RP1-27O5.1, DKFZp547H154)
  Promoter: EF1a
  Cloning method: Unknown
  Sequencing primers: 5′ GGGTGGAGACTGAAGTTAGGCCAG; 3′ CACATAGCGTAAAAGGAGCAACATAG
Terms and licenses: Academic/Nonprofit Terms; Industry Terms: Not Available to Industry
Depositor comments: NM_001145720,ENST00000609129 . The transcription factor ORF portion of this plasmid was synthesized by Genewiz. Please test multiple small colonies in case of plasmid recombination. To make this collection available in a timely manner, a portion of this collection was not fully sequenced by Addgene. If an Addgene verified full plasmid sequence is not available, please contact us prior to placing an order to request the full sequence.
How to cite: TFORF1093 was a gift from Feng Zhang (Addgene plasmid # 143759 ; http://n2t.net/addgene:143759 ; RRID:Addgene_143759)
