>Addgene plasmid #143759 | TFORF1093 | depositor partial sequence | sequence record 283404 | Insert
ACCGCCACCATGGAGATGCAATCCTATTATGCCAAGCTTTTGGGGGAGCTGAATGAACAGAGAAAGAGGG
ACTTTTTCTGTGACTGCAGCATCATTGTGGAAGGGCGGATCTTCAAGGCCCACAGGAACATTTTGTTTGC
TAACAGCGGCTACTTCCGAGCCCTGCTCATTCACTATATCCAGGACAGCGGGCGGCATAGCACCGCCTCC
TTGGACATTGTCACCTCTGATGCCTTCTCCATCATCTTAGATTTCCTCTATTCTGGGAAGTTGGATTTGT
GTGGGGAGAATGTGATTGAAGTGATGTCGGCTGCCAGCTACCTGCAGATGAATGACGTGGTGAACTTCTG
CAAGACATACATTAGGTCATCCCTCGACATTTGCCGAAAGATGGAGAAGGAGGCTGCTGTGGCTGCAGCA
GTGGCGGCGGCAGCGGCGGCGGCTGCAGCGGCGGCAGCAGCGGCGGCTCATCAGGTTGACAGTGAAAGCC
CCAGTTCAGGCCGGGAGGGGACCTCCTGTGGTACCAAGAGCTTGGTCTCCTCTCCAGCCGAGGGAGAAAA
GAGCGTGGAGTGCCTGAGAGAGTCCCCTTGCGGTGACTGCGGAGACTGCCACCCCTTGGAACTGGTGGTG
AGAGACAGCCTTGGCGGTGGCTCGGCTGACAGCAACCTCTCTACTCCACCCAAACGGATAGAGCCCAAGG
TGGAATTTGATGCTGATGAAGTGGAGGTGGACGTTGGTGAACAGCTGCAGCAGTATGCTGCCCCGCTGAA
CCTGGCCCACGTGGAGGAGGCCTTGCCAAGCGGCCAGGCGGTTGACTTGGCTTACAGCAACTACCACGTG
AAGCAGTTCCTGGAGGCGCTCTTGCGCAACAGCGCTGCCCCGAGCAAGGATGATGCAGACCATCACTTTT
CTAGGAGTTTGGAAGGAAGACCAGAAGGTGCAGGAGTAGCCATGAGTTCCATGATGGATGTCCAGGCTGA
CTGGTATGGAGAGGACTCAGGTGATGTGCTGGTGGTCCCCATCAAGCTCCACAAGTGTCCTTTCTGCCCT
TACACTGCCAAACAGAAGGGCATCCTCAAGCGGCACATCCGTTCACACACAGGCGAGCGGCCCTACCCCT
GTGAGACCTGCGGCAAGAGGTTCACTCGACAAGAGCACCTGCGGAGCCACGCACTGAGTGTCCACAGATC
CAACCGTCCAATCATCTGCAAGGGCTGCAGGAGAACATTCACGAGTCACCTGTCCCAGGGGCTGCGGCGC
TTCGGGCTGTGTGACAGCTGCACCTGCGTTACAGACACACCCGATGATGATGATGATTTGATGCCCATCA
ACCTTAGCTTGGTGGAGGCTTCATCTGAAAGCCAAGAAAAGAGCGACACAGACAATGACTGGCCAATCTA
TGTGGAGTCGGGTGAGGAAAATGACCCTGCTGGAGATGATTCTGATGACAAACCACAAATTCAGCCTAAC
TTATCAGACCGAGAGACACTTACGTAGTAATGAACTAGTCCGTAACTTGAAAGTATTTCGATTTCTTGGC
TTTATATATCTTGTGGAAAGGACGATGCACCGTACGTGTTGCCCACCTA
