>Addgene plasmid #143759 | TFORF1093 | depositor partial sequence | sequence record 283405 | Barcode
TGCACCGTACGTGTTGCCCACCTA
